>Addgene plasmid #170473 | pYY_N1_400 | addgene full sequence | sequence record 336805 | Addgene NGS Result
AGTACGCGTAGTGCAACCGAACGCGACCGCATGGTCAGAAGCCGGGCACATCAGCGCCTGGCAGCAGTAG
CGTCTGGCGGAAATTGTGAGCGGATAACAATTAAACCTCAGTGTGACGCTCCCCGCCGCGTCCCACGCCA
TCCCGCATCTGACCACCAGCGAAATGGATTTTTGCACTCGAGCTGGGTAATAAGCGTTGGCAATTTAACC
GCCAGTCAGGCTTTCTTTCACAGATGTGGATTGGCGATAAAAAACAACTGCTGACGCCGCTGCGCGATCA
GTTCACCCGTGCACCGCTGGATAACGACATTGGCGTAAGTGAAGCGACCCGCATTGACCCTAACGCCTGG
GTCGAACACTGGAAGGCGGCGGGCCATTACCAGGCCGAAGCAGCGTTGTTGCAGTGCACGGCAGATACAC
TTGCTGATGCGGTGCTGATTACGACCGCTCACGCGTGGCAGCATCAGGGGAAAACCTTATTTATCAGCCG
GAAAACCTACCGGATTGATGGTAGTGGTCAAATGGCGATTACCGTTGATGTTGAAGTGGCGAGCGATACA
CCGCATCCGGCGCGGATTGGCCTGAACTGCCAGCTGGCGCAGGTAGCAGAGCGGGTAAACTGGCTCGGAT
TAGCGGCCGCAAGAAAACTATCCCGACCGCCTTACTGCCGCCTGTTTTGACCGCTGGGATCTGCTGTAAC
AGAGCATTAGCGCAAGGTGATTTTTGTCTTCTTGCGCTAATTTTTTCCATTGTCTAGAGTAGCGATAGCG
GAGTGTATACTGGCTTAACTATGCGGCATCAGAGCAGATTGTACTGAGAGTGCACCATATGCGGTGTGAA
ATACCGCACAGATGCGTAAGGAGAAAATACCGCATCAGGCGCTCTTCCGCTTCCTCGCTCACTGACTCGC
TGCGCTCGGTCGTTCGGCTGCGGCGAGCGGTATCAGCTCACTCAAAGGCGGTAATACGGTTATCCACAGA
ATCAGGGGATAACGCAGGAAAGAACATGTGAGCAAAAGGCCAGCAAAAGGCCAGGAACCGTAAAAAGGCC
GCGTTGCTGGCGTTTTTCCATAGGCTCCGCCCCCCTGACGAGCATCACAAAAATCGACGCTCAAGTCAGA
GGTGGCGAAACCCGACAGGACTATAAAGATACCAGGCGTTTCCCCCTGGAAGCTCCCTCGTGCGCTCTCC
TGTTCCGACCCTGCCGCTTACCGGATACCTGTCCGCCTTTCTCCCTTCGGGAAGCGTGGCGCTTTCTCAT
AGCTCACGCTGTAGGTATCTCAGTTCGGTGTAGGTCGTTCGCTCCAAGCTGGGCTGTGTGCACGAACCCC
CCGTTCAGCCCGACCGCTGCGCCTTATCCGGTAACTATCGTCTTGAGTCCAACCCGGTAAGACACGACTT
ATCGCCACTGGCAGCAGCCACTGGTAACAGGATTAGCAGAGCGAGGTATGTAGGCGGTGCTACAGAGTTC
TTGAAGTGGTGGCCTAACTACGGCTACACTAGAAGGACAGTATTTGGTATCTGCGCTCTGCTGAAGCCAG
TTACCTTCGGAAAAAGAGTTGGTAGCTCTTGATCCGGCAAACAAACCACCGCTGGTAGCGGTGGTTTTTT
TGTTTGCAAGCAGCAGATTACGCGCAGAAAAAAAGGATCTCAAGAAGATCCTTTGATCTTTTCTACGGGG
TCTGACGCTCAGTGGAACGAAAACTCACGTTAAGGGATTTTGGTCATGAGATTATCAAAAAGGATCTTCA
CCTAGATCCTTTTAAATTAAAAATGAAGTTTTAAATCAATCTAAAGTATATATGAGTAAACTTGGTCTGA
CAGTTACCAATGCTTAATCAGTGAGGCACCTATCTCAGCGATCTGTCTATTTCGTTCATCCATAGTTGCC
TGACTCCCCGTCGTGTAGATAACTACGATACGGGAGGGCTTACCATCTGGCCCCAGTGCTGCAATGATAC
CGCGAGACCCACGCTCACCGGCTCCAGATTTATCAGCAATAAACCAGCCAGCCGGAAGGGCCGAGCGCAG
AAGTGGTCCTGCAACTTTATCCGCCTCCATCCAGTCTATTAATTGTTGCCGGGAAGCTAGAGTAAGTAGT
TCGCCAGTTAATAGTTTGCGCAACGTTGTTGCCATTGCTGCAGGCATCGTGGTGTCACGCTCGTCGTTTG
GTATGGCTTCATTCAGCTCCGGTTCCCAACGATCAAGGCGAGTTACATGATCCCCCATGTTGTGCAAAAA
AGCGGTTAGCTCCTTCGGTCCTCCGATCGTTGTCAGAAGTAAGTTGGCCGCAGTGTTATCACTCATGGTT
ATGGCAGCACTGCATAATTCTCTTACTGTCATGCCATCCGTAAGATGCTTTTCTGTGACTGGTGAGTACT
CAACCAAGTCATTCTGAGAATAGTGTATGCGGCGACCGAGTTGCTCTTGCCCGGCGTCAACACGGGATAA
TACCGCGCCACATAGCAGAACTTTAAAAGTGCTCATCATTGGAAAACGTTCTTCGGGGCGAAAACTCTCA
AGGATCTTACCGCTGTTGAGATCCAGTTCGATGTAACCCACTCGTGCACCCAACTGATCTTCAGCATCTT
TTACTTTCACCAGCGTTTCTGGGTGAGCAAAAACAGGAAGGCAAAATGCCGCAAAAAAGGGAATAAGGGC
GACACGGAAATGTTGAATACTCATACTCTTCCTTTTTCAATATTATTGAAGCATTTATCAGGGTTATTGT
CTCATGAGCGGATACATATTTGAATGTATTTAGAAAAATAAACAAATAGGGGTTCCGCGCACATTTCCCC
GAAAAGTGCCACCTGACGTCTAAGAAACCATTATTATCATGACATTAACCTATAAAAATAGGCGTATCAC
GAGGCCCTTTCGTCTTCAAGAATTCTCATGTTTGACAGCTTATCATCGATAAGCTTTAATGCGGTAGTTT
ATCACAGTTAAATTGCTAACGCAGTCAGGCACCGTGTATGAAATCTAACAATGCGCTCATCGTCATCCTC
GGCACCGTCACCCTGGATGCTGTAGGCATAGGCTTGGTTATGCCGGTACTGCCGGGCCTCTTGCGGGATA
TCGTCCATTCCGACAGCATCGCCAGTCACTATGGCGTGCTGCTAGCGCTATATGCGTTGATGCAATTTCT
ATGCGCACCCGTTCTCGGAGCACTGTCCGACCGCTTTGGCCGCCGCCCAGTCCTGCTCGCTTCGCTACTT
GGAGCCACTATCGACTACGCGATCATGGCGACCACACCCGTCCTGTGGATCCTCTACGCCGGACGCATCG
TGGCCGGCATCACCGGCGCCACAGGTGCGGTTGCTGGCGCCTATATCGCCGACATCACCGATGGGGAAGA
TCGGGCTCGCCACTTCGGGCTCATGAGCGCTTGTTTCGGCGTGGGTATGGTGGCAGGCCCCGTGGCCGGG
GGACTGTTGGGCGCCATCTCCTTGCATGCACCATTCCTTGCGGCGGCGGTGCTCAACGGCCTCAACCTAC
TACTGGGCTGCTTCCTAATGCAGGAGTCGCATAAGGGAGAGCGTCGACCGATGCCCTTGAGAGCCTTCAA
CCCAGTCAGCTCCTTCCGGTGGGCGCGGGGCATGACTATCGTCGCCGCACTTATGACTGTCTTCTTTATC
ATGCAACTCGTAGGACAGGTGCCGGCAGCGCTCTGGGTCATTTTCGGCGAGGACCGCTTTCGCTGGAGCG
CGACGATGATCGGCCTGTCGCTTGCGGTATTCGGAATCTTGCACGCCCTCGCTCAAGCCTTCGTCACTGG
TCCCGCCACCAAACGTTTCGGCGAGAAGCAGGCCATTATCGCCGGCATGGCGGCCGACGCGCTGGGCTAC
GTCTTGCTGGCGTTCGCGACGCGAGGCTGGATGGCCTTCCCCATTATGATTCTTCTCGCTTCCGGCGGCA
TCGGGATGCCCGCGTTGCAGGCCATGCTGTCCAGGCAGGTAGATGACGACCATCAGGGACAGCTTCAAGG
ATCGCTCGCGGCTCTTACCAGCCTAACTTCGATCATTGGACCGCTGATCGTCACGGCGATTTATGCCGCC
TCGGCGAGCACATGGAACGGGTTGGCATGGATTGTAGGCGCCGCCCTATACCTTGTCTGCCTCCCCGCGT
TGCGTCGCGGTGCATGGAGCCGGGCCACCTCGACCTGAATGGAAGCCGGCGGCACCTCGCTAACGGATTC
ACCACTCCAAGAATTGGAGCCAATCAATTCTTGCGGAGAACTGTGAATGCGCAAACCAACCCTTGGCAGA
ACATATCCATCGCGTCCGCCATCTCCAGCAGCCGCACGCGGCGCATCTCGGGCAGCGTTGGGTCCTGGCC
ACGGGTGCGCATGATCGTGCTCCTGTCGTTGAGGACCCGGCTAGGCTGGCGGGGTTGCCTTACTGGTTAG
CAGAATGAATCACCGATACGCGAGCGAACGTGAAGCGACTGCTGCTGCAAAACGTCTGCGACCTGAGCAA
CAACATGAATGGTCTTCGGTTTCCGTGTTTCGTAAAGTCTGGAAACGCGGAAGTCAGCGCCCTGCACCAT
TATGTTCCGGATCTGCATCGCAGGATGCTGCTGGCTACCCTGTGGAACACCTACATCTGTATTAACGAAG
CGCTGGCATTGACCCTGAGTGATTTTTCTCTGGTCCCGCCGCATCCATACCGCCAGTTGTTTACCCTCAC
AACGTTCCAGTAACCGGGCATGTTCATCATCAGTAACCCGTATCGTGAGCATCCTCTCTCGTTTCATCGG
TATCATTACCCCCATGAACAGAAATCCCCCTTACACGGAGGCATCAGTGACCAAACAGGAAAAAACCGCC
CTTAACATGGCCCGCTTTATCAGAAGCCAGACATTAACGCTTCTGGAGAAACTCAACGAGCTGGACGCGG
ATGAACAGGCAGACATCTGTGAATCGCTTCACGACCACGCTGATGAGCTTTACCGCAGCTGCCTCGCGCG
TTTCGGTGATGACGGTGAAAACCTCTGACACATGCAGCTCCCGGAGACGGTCACAGCTTGTCTGTAAGCG
GATGCCGGGAGCAGACAAGCCCGTCAGGGCGCGTCAGCGGGTGTTGGCAGGTGTCGGGGCGCAGCCATGA
CCCAGTCACCCCATGGTGCAGTATGAAGGCGGCGGAGCCGACACCACGGCCACCGATATTATTTGCCCGA
TGTACGCGCGCGTGGATGAAGACCAGCCCTTCCCGGCTTTATCAAAAAGAGTATTGACTTAAAGTCTAAC
CTATAGGATACTTACAGCGATGGAGAGGTGTAGTGGTAACCAGAAGATAATATGGCTTTCGCTACCTGGA
GAGACGCGCCCGCTGATCCTTTGCGAATACGCCCACGCGATGGGTAACAGTCTTGGCGGTTTCGCTAAAT
ACTGGCAGGCGTTTCGTCAGTATCCCCGTTTACAGGGCGGCTTCGTCTGGGACTGGGTGGATCAGTCGCT
GATTAAATATGATGAAAACGGCAACCCGTGGTACCGGCTTACGGCGGTGATTTTTGCGATACGCCGAACG
TCGATCGAGCTCAACGCAATTATCGCCAGTTCTGTATGAACGGTCTGGTCTTTGCCGACCGCACGCCGCA
TCCAGCGCTGACGGAAGCAAAACACCAGCAGCAGTTTTTCAGTTCCGTTTATCCGGGCAAACCATCGAAG
TGACCAGCGAATACCTGTTCCGTCATAGCGATAACGAGCTCCTGCACTGGATGGTGGCGCTGGATGGTAA
GCCGCTGGCAAGCGGTGAAGTGCCTCTGGATGTCGCTCCACAAGGTAAACAGTTGATTGAACTGTCTGAA
CTACCGCAGCCGGAGAGCGCCGGGCAACTCTGGCTCAC
Features (pLannotate 1.2.2; 12 found; start..end, strand, type, name):
    689..745     +  CDS            YDH2_PLAFS (fragment): Protein predicted: Swiss-Prot protein existence level 4. From Plasmodium falciparum (isolate fcm17 / Senegal).
    759..879     +  misc_feature   bom (fragment): basis of mobility region from pBR322
   1065..1653    -  rep_origin     ori: high-copy-number ColE1/pMB1/pBR322/pUC origin of replication
   1824..2684    -  CDS            AmpR: β-lactamase; bla; confers resistance to ampicillin, carbenicillin, and related antibiotics
   2685..2789    -  promoter       AmpR promoter: bla
   2902..2930    +  promoter       tet promoter: E. coli promoter for tetracycline efflux protein gene
   2978..4168    +  CDS            TcR: tetracycline efflux protein; tet; confers resistance to tetracycline
   4410..4790    -  CDS            YPB1_ECOLX: Protein predicted: Swiss-Prot protein existence level 4. From Escherichia coli.
   4807..4998    +  CDS            rop: Rop protein, which maintains plasmids at low copy number; rop
   5100..5119    +  misc_feature   bom (fragment): basis of mobility region from pBR322
   5125..5218    +  CDS            lacZ (fragment): β-galactosidase; lacZ
   5302..694     +  CDS            lacZ (fragment) (across the origin): β-galactosidase; lacZ
