[The description below was written by a language model from this plasmid's Addgene catalogue record and pLannotate feature annotations shown in this document.]
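Description:
pYY_N1_400 is a 5,848 bp bacterial plasmid built on the pBR322 backbone that serves as a source of DNA for amplifying a defined transcription template carrying LacI operator sites. It replicates in E. coli from the ColE1/pMB1-type origin and retains the classic pBR322 architecture: a β-lactamase gene with its own promoter for ampicillin resistance, the tet promoter driving the tetracycline efflux gene, the rop gene, and the bom mobilisation region, which appears here as two separated fragments. This split suggests the insert was placed within or next to that region. The catalogue lists the plasmid as high copy, although rop is normally associated with lower copy number. Dual ampicillin and tetracycline selection is recorded.

The synthetic insert is described as the T7A1 promoter, an O- site, the O1 lac operator and the lambda t1 terminator, all set within a lacZ fragment. T7A1 is a strong phage promoter recognised by E. coli RNA polymerase, O1 is the primary high-affinity binding site for Lac repressor, and O- presumably denotes a mutated or absent operator position, though the record does not define it. The depositor notes that the operator positions are 400 bp apart. The automated annotation detects only the two lacZ fragments, one of which spans the sequence origin; the promoter, operators and terminator are not annotated, so their exact positions and order cannot be confirmed from the table. Two short hits to predicted proteins are likely incidental matches. The template amplified from this plasmid would place a promoter, repressor binding sites and a terminator on one linear fragment, a layout suited to in vitro study of transcription past DNA-bound LacI, although the record states only the amplification purpose.
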