Addgene plasmid #170473: pYY_N1_400
Purpose: To amplify transcription template containing LacI operators
Depositing lab: Laura Finzi. Depositing organization: Emory University.
Backbone
  Vector backbone: pBR322
  Vector type: Bacterial Expression
Growth in bacteria
  Bacterial resistance: Ampicillin and Tetracycline, 100 & 10 μg/mL
  Growth temperature: 37°C
  Growth strain: DH5alpha
  Copy number: High Copy
Gene/Insert
  Gene/Insert name: T7A1, O-, O1, Lambda t1 in lacZ fragment
  Species: Synthetic
  Promoter: T7A1
  Cloning method: Unknown
Terms and licenses: Academic/Nonprofit Terms; Industry Terms: Not Available to Industry
Depositor comments: LacI operators separated by 400 base pairs.
How to cite: pYY_N1_400 was a gift from Laura Finzi (Addgene plasmid # 170473 ; http://n2t.net/addgene:170473 ; RRID:Addgene_170473)
